Addgene plasmid #34874: pCFJ601 - Peft-3 Mos1 transposase
Purpose: Mos1 transposase expression vector for use in creating targeted transgene insertions and targeted deletions in C. elegans
Depositing lab: Erik Jorgensen. Depositing organization: University of Utah. Publication: Improved Mos1-mediated transgenesis in C. elegans. Frokjaer-Jensen C, Davis MW, Ailion M, Jorgensen EM. Nat Methods. 2012 Jan 30;9(2):117-8. doi: 10.1038/nmeth.1865. PubMed 22290181.
Backbone
  Vector backbone: pDESTR4-R3
  Vector type: Worm targeting
Growth in bacteria
  Bacterial resistance: Ampicillin, 100 μg/mL
  Growth temperature: 37°C
  Growth strain: Top10/P3
  Copy number: High Copy
Gene/Insert
  Gene/Insert name: Mos1 transpoase
  Species: C. elegans (nematode); D. Mauritania
  Promoter: eef-1A.1 (eft-3)
  Cloning method: Gateway Cloning
  Sequencing primers: 5′ M13F; 3′ M13R
Terms and licenses: Academic/Nonprofit Terms; Industry Terms: Not Available to Industry
Depositor comments: Please note: eft-3 has officially been changed to eef-1A.1 Please see the eef-1A.1 WormBase entry for details: http://www.wormbase.org/species/c_elegans/gene/WBGene00001168#05-9g-3
How to cite: pCFJ601 - Peft-3 Mos1 transposase was a gift from Erik Jorgensen (Addgene plasmid # 34874 ; http://n2t.net/addgene:34874 ; RRID:Addgene_34874)
