[The description below was written by a language model from this plasmid's Addgene catalogue record and pLannotate feature annotations shown in this document.]
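Description:
pCFJ601 - Peft-3 Mos1 transposase is a 4,526 bp C. elegans expression plasmid assembled by multisite Gateway cloning into the pDESTR4-R3 destination backbone. It is maintained in E. coli as a high-copy plasmid through a ColE1/pUC-type origin and selected with ampicillin via the bla (AmpR) gene and its promoter. Short remnants of rop, the pBR322 bom region and lacZα are also annotated in the backbone but are only fragments. The two available sequence records, one from the depositor and one from repository sequencing, have the same length and the same set of features. They differ only in numbering start point and orientation.

The payload is a single worm expression cassette whose three modules are separated by the recombination scars left by the Gateway reaction. attB4 and attB1 flank a 600 bp eft-3 promoter. This gene is now officially named eef-1A.1 and encodes C. elegans elongation factor 1α. attB1 and attB2 flank the coding sequence of the Mos1 mariner transposase from Drosophila mauritiana, and attB2 and attB3 flank the tbb-2 (β-tubulin) terminator region. No tags, reporters or worm selection markers are annotated, so the plasmid serves purely as a source of transposase.

The transposase binds the terminal inverted repeats of a Mos1 element and excises it by a cut-and-paste mechanism. According to the record, the plasmid supplies this activity for creating targeted transgene insertions and targeted deletions in C. elegans. In such Mos1-mediated approaches, excision of a genomic Mos1 insertion leaves a double-strand break that can be repaired from a supplied template.
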