Features (pLannotate 1.2.2; 13 found; start..end, strand, type, name):
    834..1422    +  rep_origin     ori: high-copy-number ColE1/pMB1/pBR322/pUC origin of replication
   1604..1624    +  protein_bind   attB4: mutant version of attB; core recombination site for the Gateway® BP reaction BP Clonase™
   1625..2224    +  promoter       eft-3 promoter: eft-3; promoter for the C. elegans elongation factor 1α gene (Mitrovich and Anderson, 2000)
   2233..2257    +  protein_bind   attB1: mutant version of attB; recombination site for the Gateway® BP reaction BP Clonase™
   2260..3345    +  CDS            mariner\T: MOS1T_DROMA - Experimental evidence at protein level: Swiss-Prot protein existence level 1. Mediates transposition of transposon Mos1 by a 'cut and paste' mechanism. Transposases are sequence-specific nucleases and strand transferases that catalyze transposition through an ordered series of events: sequence-specific binding of transposase to the terminal inverted repeats (IR) present at each end of the transposon, pairing of the transposon IRs in a paired-end complex (PEC), cleavage of one or both DNA strands at each transposon end, capture of target DNA, and strand transfer to insert the tran
   3353..3373    -  protein_bind   attB2: mutant version of attB; core recombination site for the Gateway® BP reaction BP Clonase™
   3379..3702    +  terminator     tbb-2 terminator: tbb-2; transcription terminator for the C. elegans tubulin beta-2 gene
   3706..3726    -  protein_bind   attB3: mutant version of attB; core recombination site for the Gateway® BP reaction BP Clonase™
   3730..3887    +  CDS            lacZα (fragment): LacZα fragment of β-galactosidase; lacZ fragment
   3893..3992    -  misc_feature   bom (fragment): basis of mobility region from pBR322
   4094..4129    -  CDS            rop (fragment): Rop protein, which maintains plasmids at low copy number; rop
   4224..4328    +  promoter       AmpR promoter: bla
   4329..663     +  CDS            AmpR (across the origin): β-lactamase; bla; confers resistance to ampicillin, carbenicillin, and related antibiotics
>Addgene plasmid #34874 | pCFJ601 - Peft-3 Mos1 transposase | depositor full sequence | sequence record 42175 | pCFJ601 - Peft-3 Mos1 transposase sequence 4526 bps
ATGAGCACTTTTAAAGTTCTGCTATGTGGCGCGGTATTATCCCGTATTGACGCCGGGCAAGAGCAACTCG
GTCGCCGCATACACTATTCTCAGAATGACTTGGTTGAGTACTCACCAGTCACAGAAAAGCATCTTACGGA
TGGCATGACAGTAAGAGAATTATGCAGTGCTGCCATAACCATGAGTGATAACACTGCGGCCAACTTACTT
CTGACAACGATCGGAGGACCGAAGGAGCTAACCGCTTTTTTGCACAACATGGGGGATCATGTAACTCGCC
TTGATCGTTGGGAACCGGAGCTGAATGAAGCCATACCAAACGACGAGCGTGACACCACGATGCCTGTAGC
AATGGCAACAACGTTGCGCAAACTATTAACTGGCGAACTACTTACTCTAGCTTCCCGGCAACAATTAATA
GACTGGATGGAGGCGGATAAAGTTGCAGGACCACTTCTGCGCTCGGCCCTTCCGGCTGGCTGGTTTATTG
CTGATAAATCTGGAGCCGGTGAGCGTGGGTCTCGCGGTATCATTGCAGCACTGGGGCCAGATGGTAAGCC
CTCCCGTATCGTAGTTATCTACACGACGGGGAGTCAGGCAACTATGGATGAACGAAATAGACAGATCGCT
GAGATAGGTGCCTCACTGATTAAGCATTGGTAACTGTCAGACCAAGTTTACTCATATATACTTTAGATTG
ATTTAAAACTTCATTTTTAATTTAAAAGGATCTAGGTGAAGATCCTTTTTGATAATCTCATGACCAAAAT
CCCTTAACGTGAGTTTTCGTTCCACTGAGCGTCAGACCCCGTAGAAAAGATCAAAGGATCTTCTTGAGAT
CCTTTTTTTCTGCGCGTAATCTGCTGCTTGCAAACAAAAAAACCACCGCTACCAGCGGTGGTTTGTTTGC
CGGATCAAGAGCTACCAACTCTTTTTCCGAAGGTAACTGGCTTCAGCAGAGCGCAGATACCAAATACTGT
CCTTCTAGTGTAGCCGTAGTTAGGCCACCACTTCAAGAACTCTGTAGCACCGCCTACATACCTCGCTCTG
CTAATCCTGTTACCAGTGGCTGCTGCCAGTGGCGATAAGTCGTGTCTTACCGGGTTGGACTCAAGACGAT
AGTTACCGGATAAGGCGCAGCGGTCGGGCTGAACGGGGGGTTCGTGCACACAGCCCAGCTTGGAGCGAAC
GACCTACACCGAACTGAGATACCTACAGCGTGAGCTATGAGAAAGCGCCACGCTTCCCGAAGGGAGAAAG
GCGGACAGGTATCCGGTAAGCGGCAGGGTCGGAACAGGAGAGCGCACGAGGGAGCTTCCAGGGGGAAACG
CCTGGTATCTTTATAGTCCTGTCGGGTTTCGCCACCTCTGACTTGAGCGTCGATTTTTGTGATGCTCGTC
AGGGGGGCGGAGCCTATGGAAAAACGCCAGCAACGCGGCCTTTTTACGGTTCCTGGTCTTTTGCTGGCCT
TTTGCTCACATGTTCTTTCCTGCGTTATCCCCTGATTCTGTGGATAACCGTATTACCGCCTTTGAGTGAG
CTGATACCAGCGGATAACAATTTCACACAGGAAACAGCTATGACCATGATTACGCCAAGCTATCAACTTT
GTATAGAAAAGTTGGCACCTTTGGTCTTTTATTGTCAACTTCCATTGGTTCTTCCATTGTTTCTGTTAAA
TTAATGAATTTTTCATAAAATAAAGACATTATACAATATAAAAATGAAGAATTTATTGAAAATAAACTGC
CAGAGAGAAAAAGTATGCAACACTCCCGCCGAGAGTGTTTGAAATGGTGTACGGTACATTTTCGTGCTAG
GAGTTAGATGTGCAGGCAGCAACGAGAGGGGGAGAGATTTTTTTGGGCCTTGTGAAATTAACGTGAGTTT
TCTGGTCATCTGACTAATCATGTTGGTTTTTTGTTGGTTTATTTTGTTTTTATCTTTGTTTTTATCCAGA
TTAGGAAATTTAAATTTTATGAATTTATAATGAGGTCAAACATTCAGTCCCAGCGTTTTTCCTGTTCTCA
CTGTTTAGTCGAATTTTTATTTTAGGCTTTCAACAAATGTTCTAACTGTCTTATTTGTGACCTCACTTTT
TATATTTTTTTAATTTTTAAAAATATTAGAAGTTTCTAGGATAATTTTTTCGACTTTTATTCTCTCTACC
GTCCGCACTCTTCTTACTTTTAAATTAAATTGTTTTTTTTTCAGTTGGGAAACACTTTGCTCACAAGTTT
GTACAAAAAAGCAGGCTTAATGTCGAGTTTCGTGCCGAATAAAGAGCAAACGCGGACAGTATTAATTTTC
TGTTTTCATTTGAAGAAAACAGCTGCGGAATCGCACCGAATGCTTGTTGAAGCCTTTGGCGAACAAGTAC
CAACTGTGAAAACGTGTGAACGGTGGTTTCAACGCTTCAAAAGTGGTGATTTTGACGTCGACGACAAAGA
GCACGGAAAACCGCCAAAAAGGTACGAAGACGCCGAACTGCAAGCATTATTGGATGAAGACGATGCTCAA
ACGTAAGTTTAAACATATATACTAACTAACCCATGGATTATTTAAATTTTCAGGCAAAAACAACTCGCAG
AGCAGTTGGAAGTAAGTCAACAAGCAGTTTCCAATCGCTTGCGAGAGATGGGAAAGATTCAGAAGGTCGG
TAGATGGGTGCCACATGAGTTGAACGAGAGGCAGATGGAGAGGCGCAAAAACACATGCGAAATTTTGCTT
TCACGATACAAAAGGAAGTCGTTTTTGCATCGTATCGTTACTGGAGATGAAAAATGGATCTTTTTTGTTA
ATCCTAAACGTAAAAAGTCATACGTTGATCCTGGACAACCGGCCACATCGACTGCTCGACCGAATCGCTT
TGGCAAGAAGACGATGCTCTGTGTTTGGTGGGATCAGAGCGGTGTCATTTACTATGAGCTCTTGAAACCC
GGCGAAACGGTGAATACGGCACGCTACCAACAACAATTGATCAATTTGAACCGTGCGCTTCAGAGAAAAC
GACCGGAATATCAAAAAAGACAACACAGGGTCATTTTTCTCCATGACAACGCTCCATCACATACGGCAAG
AGCGGTTCGCGACACGTTGGAAACACTCAATTGGGAAGTGCTTCCGCATGCGGCTTACTCACCAGACCTG
GCCCCATCCGATTACCACCTATTCGCTTCGATGGGACACGCACTCGCTGAGCAGCGCTTCGATTCTTACG
AAAGTGTGAAAAAATGGCTCGATGAATGGTTCGCCGCAAAAGACGATGAGTTCTACTGGCGTGGAATCCA
CAAATTGCCCGAGAGATGGGAAAAATGTGTCGCGAGCGACGGCAAATACTTTGAATAGTACCCAGCTTTC
TTGTACAAAGTGGGATAAATGCAAAATCCTTTCAAGCATTCCCTTCTTCTCTATCACTCTTCTTTCTTTT
TGTCAAAAAATTCTCTCGCTAATTTATTTGCTTTTTTAATGTTATTATTTTATGACTTTTTATAGTCACT
GAAAAGTTTGCATCTGAGTGAAGTGAATGCTATCAAAATGTGATTCTGTCTGATGTACTTTCACAATCTC
TCTTCAATTCCATTTTGAAGTGCTTTAAACCCGAAAGGTTGAGAAAAATGCGAGCGCTCAAATATTTGTA
TTGTGTTCGTTGAGTGACCCAACAAAAAGAGGAAACTTTATTGTGCCGCCAAGAAAAAAGTCTCACAACT
TTATTATACATAGTTGATAATTCACTGGCCGTCGTTTTACAACGTCGTGACTGGGAAAACCCTGGCGTTA
CCCAACTTAATCGCCTTGCAGCACATCCCCCTTTCGCCAGCTGGCGTAATAGCGAAGAGGCCCGCACCGA
TCGCCCTTCCCAACAGTTGCGCAGCCTGAATGGCGAATGGCGCCTGATGCGGTATTTTCTCCTTACGCAT
CTGTGCGGTATTTCACACCGCATATGGTGCACTCTCAGTACAATCTGCTCTGATGCCGCATAGTTAAGCC
AGCCCCGACACCCGCCAACACCCGCTGACGCGCCCTGACGGGCTTGTCTGCTCCCGGCATCCGCTTACAG
ACAAGCTGTGACCGTCTCCGGGAGCTGCATGTGTCAGAGGTTTTCACCGTCATCACCGAAACGCGCGAGA
CGAAAGGGCCTCGTGATACGCCTATTTTTATAGGTTAATGTCATGATAATAATGGTTTCTTAGACGTCAG
GTGGCACTTTTCGGGGAAATGTGCGCGGAACCCCTATTTGTTTATTTTTCTAAATACATTCAAATATGTA
TCCGCTCATGAGACAATAACCCTGATAAATGCTTCAATAATATTGAAAAAGGAAGAGTATGAGTATTCAA
CATTTCCGTGTCGCCCTTATTCCCTTTTTTGCGGCATTTTGCCTTCCTGTTTTTGCTCACCCAGAAACGC
TGGTGAAAGTAAAAGATGCTGAAGATCAGTTGGGTGCACGAGTGGGTTACATCGAACTGGATCTCAACAG
CGGTAAGATCCTTGAGAGTTTTCGCCCCGAAGAACGTTTTCCAATG
