Features (pLannotate 1.2.2; 13 found; start..end, strand, type, name):
     82..942     -  CDS            AmpR: β-lactamase; bla; confers resistance to ampicillin, carbenicillin, and related antibiotics
    943..1047    -  promoter       AmpR promoter: bla
   1142..1177    +  CDS            rop (fragment): Rop protein, which maintains plasmids at low copy number; rop
   1279..1378    +  misc_feature   bom (fragment): basis of mobility region from pBR322
   1384..1541    -  CDS            lacZα (fragment): LacZα fragment of β-galactosidase; lacZ fragment
   1545..1565    +  protein_bind   attB3: mutant version of attB; core recombination site for the Gateway® BP reaction BP Clonase™
   1569..1892    -  terminator     tbb-2 terminator: tbb-2; transcription terminator for the C. elegans tubulin beta-2 gene
   1898..1918    +  protein_bind   attB2: mutant version of attB; core recombination site for the Gateway® BP reaction BP Clonase™
   1926..3011    -  CDS            mariner\T: MOS1T_DROMA - Experimental evidence at protein level: Swiss-Prot protein existence level 1. Mediates transposition of transposon Mos1 by a 'cut and paste' mechanism. Transposases are sequence-specific nucleases and strand transferases that catalyze transposition through an ordered series of events: sequence-specific binding of transposase to the terminal inverted repeats (IR) present at each end of the transposon, pairing of the transposon IRs in a paired-end complex (PEC), cleavage of one or both DNA strands at each transposon end, capture of target DNA, and strand transfer to insert the tran
   3014..3038    -  protein_bind   attB1: mutant version of attB; recombination site for the Gateway® BP reaction BP Clonase™
   3047..3646    -  promoter       eft-3 promoter: eft-3; promoter for the C. elegans elongation factor 1α gene (Mitrovich and Anderson, 2000)
   3647..3667    -  protein_bind   attB4: mutant version of attB; core recombination site for the Gateway® BP reaction BP Clonase™
   3849..4437    -  rep_origin     ori: high-copy-number ColE1/pMB1/pBR322/pUC origin of replication
>Addgene plasmid #34874 | pCFJ601 - Peft-3 Mos1 transposase | addgene full sequence | sequence record 364593 | Addgene NGS Result
GATCTTCACCTAGATCCTTTTAAATTAAAAATGAAGTTTTAAATCAATCTAAAGTATATATGAGTAAACT
TGGTCTGACAGTTACCAATGCTTAATCAGTGAGGCACCTATCTCAGCGATCTGTCTATTTCGTTCATCCA
TAGTTGCCTGACTCCCCGTCGTGTAGATAACTACGATACGGGAGGGCTTACCATCTGACCCCAGTGCTGC
AATGATACCGCGAGACCCACGCTCACCGGCTCCAGATTTATCAGCAATAAACCAGCCAGCCGGAAGGGCC
GAGCGCAGAAGTGGTCCTGCAACTTTATCCGCCTCCATCCAGTCTATTAATTGTTGCCGGGAAGCTAGAG
TAAGTAGTTCGCCAGTTAATAGTTTGCGCAACGTTGTTGCCATTGCTACAGGCATCGTGGTGTCACGCTC
GTCGTTTGGTATGGCTTCATTCAGCTCCGGTTCCCAACGATCAAGGCGAGTTACATGATCCCCCATGTTG
TGCAAAAAAGCGGTTAGCTCCTTCGGTCCTCCGATCGTTGTCAGAAGTAAGTTGGCCGCAGTGTTATCAC
TCATGGTTATGGCAGCACTGCATAATTCTCTTACTGTCATGCCATCCGTAAGATGCTTTTCTGTGACTGG
TGAGTACTCAACCAAGTCATTCTGAGAATAGTGTATGCGGCGACCGAGTTGCTCTTGCCCGGCGTCAATA
CGGGATAATACCGCGCCACATAGCAGAACTTTAAAAGTGCTCATCATTGGAAAACGTTCTTCGGGGCGAA
AACTCTCAAGGATCTTACCGCTGTTGAGATCCAGTTCGATGTAACCCACTCGTGCACCCAACTGATCTTC
AGCATCTTTTACTTTCACCAGCGTTTCTGGGTGAGCAAAAACAGGAAGGCAAAATGCCGCAAAAAAGGGA
ATAAGGGCGACACGGAAATGTTGAATACTCATACTCTTCCTTTTTCAATATTATTGAAGCATTTATCAGG
GTTATTGTCTCATGAGCGGATACATATTTGAATGTATTTAGAAAAATAAACAAATAGGGGTTCCGCGCAC
ATTTCCCCGAAAAGTGCCACCTGACGTCTAAGAAACCATTATTATCATGACATTAACCTATAAAAATAGG
CGTATCACGAGGCCCTTTCGTCTCGCGCGTTTCGGTGATGACGGTGAAAACCTCTGACACATGCAGCTCC
CGGAGACGGTCACAGCTTGTCTGTAAGCGGATGCCGGGAGCAGACAAGCCCGTCAGGGCGCGTCAGCGGG
TGTTGGCGGGTGTCGGGGCTGGCTTAACTATGCGGCATCAGAGCAGATTGCACTGAGAGTGCACCATATG
CGGTGTGAAATACCGCACAGATGCGTAAGGAGAAAATACCGCATCAGGCGCCATTCGCCATTCAGGCTGC
GCAACTGTTGGGAAGGGCGATCGGTGCGGGCCTCTTCGCTATTACGCCAGCTGGCGAAAGGGGGATGTGC
TGCAAGGCGATTAAGTTGGGTAACGCCAGGGTTTTCCCAGTCACGACGTTGTAAAACGACGGCCAGTGAA
TTATCAACTATGTATAATAAAGTTGTGAGACTTTTTTCTTGGCGGCACAATAAAGTTTCCTCTTTTTGTT
GGGTCACTCAACGAACACAATACAAATATTTGAGCGCTCGCATTTTTCTCAACCTTTCGGGTTTAAAGCA
CTTCAAAATGGAATTGAAGAGAGATTGTGAAAGTACATCAGACAGAATCACATTTTGATAGCATTCACTT
CACTCAGATGCAAACTTTTCAGTGACTATAAAAAGTCATAAAATAATAACATTAAAAAAGCAAATAAATT
AGCGAGAGAATTTTTTGACAAAAAGAAAGAAGAGTGATAGAGAAGAAGGGAATGCTTGAAAGGATTTTGC
ATTTATCCCACTTTGTACAAGAAAGCTGGGTACTATTCAAAGTATTTGCCGTCGCTCGCGACACATTTTT
CCCATCTCTCGGGCAATTTGTGGATTCCACGCCAGTAGAACTCATCGTCTTTTGCGGCGAACCATTCATC
GAGCCATTTTTTCACACTTTCGTAAGAATCGAAGCGCTGCTCAGCGAGTGCGTGTCCCATCGAAGCGAAT
AGGTGGTAATCGGATGGGGCCAGGTCTGGTGAGTAAGCCGCATGCGGAAGCACTTCCCAATTGAGTGTTT
CCAACGTGTCGCGAACCGCTCTTGCCGTATGTGATGGAGCGTTGTCATGGAGAAAAATGACCCTGTGTTG
TCTTTTTTGATATTCCGGTCGTTTTCTCTGAAGCGCACGGTTCAAATTGATCAATTGTTGTTGGTAGCGT
GCCGTATTCACCGTTTCGCCGGGTTTCAAGAGCTCATAGTAAATGACACCGCTCTGATCCCACCAAACAC
AGAGCATCGTCTTCTTGCCAAAGCGATTCGGTCGAGCAGTCGATGTGGCCGGTTGTCCAGGATCAACGTA
TGACTTTTTACGTTTAGGATTAACAAAAAAGATCCATTTTTCATCTCCAGTAACGATACGATGCAAAAAC
GACTTCCTTTTGTATCGTGAAAGCAAAATTTCGCATGTGTTTTTGCGCCTCTCCATCTGCCTCTCGTTCA
ACTCATGTGGCACCCATCTACCGACCTTCTGAATCTTTCCCATCTCTCGCAAGCGATTGGAAACTGCTTG
TTGACTTACTTCCAACTGCTCTGCGAGTTGTTTTTGCCTGAAAATTTAAATAATCCATGGGTTAGTTAGT
ATATATGTTTAAACTTACGTTTGAGCATCGTCTTCATCCAATAATGCTTGCAGTTCGGCGTCTTCGTACC
TTTTTGGCGGTTTTCCGTGCTCTTTGTCGTCGACGTCAAAATCACCACTTTTGAAGCGTTGAAACCACCG
TTCACACGTTTTCACAGTTGGTACTTGTTCGCCAAAGGCTTCAACAAGCATTCGGTGCGATTCCGCAGCT
GTTTTCTTCAAATGAAAACAGAAAATTAATACTGTCCGCGTTTGCTCTTTATTCGGCACGAAACTCGACA
TTAAGCCTGCTTTTTTGTACAAACTTGTGAGCAAAGTGTTTCCCAACTGAAAAAAAAACAATTTAATTTA
AAAGTAAGAAGAGTGCGGACGGTAGAGAGAATAAAAGTCGAAAAAATTATCCTAGAAACTTCTAATATTT
TTAAAAATTAAAAAAATATAAAAAGTGAGGTCACAAATAAGACAGTTAGAACATTTGTTGAAAGCCTAAA
ATAAAAATTCGACTAAACAGTGAGAACAGGAAAAACGCTGGGACTGAATGTTTGACCTCATTATAAATTC
ATAAAATTTAAATTTCCTAATCTGGATAAAAACAAAGATAAAAACAAAATAAACCAACAAAAAACCAACA
TGATTAGTCAGATGACCAGAAAACTCACGTTAATTTCACAAGGCCCAAAAAAATCTCTCCCCCTCTCGTT
GCTGCCTGCACATCTAACTCCTAGCACGAAAATGTACCGTACACCATTTCAAACACTCTCGGCGGGAGTG
TTGCATACTTTTTCTCTCTGGCAGTTTATTTTCAATAAATTCTTCATTTTTATATTGTATAATGTCTTTA
TTTTATGAAAAATTCATTAATTTAACAGAAACAATGGAAGAACCAATGGAAGTTGACAATAAAAGACCAA
AGGTGCCAACTTTTCTATACAAAGTTGATAGCTTGGCGTAATCATGGTCATAGCTGTTTCCTGTGTGAAA
TTGTTATCCGCTGGTATCAGCTCACTCAAAGGCGGTAATACGGTTATCCACAGAATCAGGGGATAACGCA
GGAAAGAACATGTGAGCAAAAGGCCAGCAAAAGACCAGGAACCGTAAAAAGGCCGCGTTGCTGGCGTTTT
TCCATAGGCTCCGCCCCCCTGACGAGCATCACAAAAATCGACGCTCAAGTCAGAGGTGGCGAAACCCGAC
AGGACTATAAAGATACCAGGCGTTTCCCCCTGGAAGCTCCCTCGTGCGCTCTCCTGTTCCGACCCTGCCG
CTTACCGGATACCTGTCCGCCTTTCTCCCTTCGGGAAGCGTGGCGCTTTCTCATAGCTCACGCTGTAGGT
ATCTCAGTTCGGTGTAGGTCGTTCGCTCCAAGCTGGGCTGTGTGCACGAACCCCCCGTTCAGCCCGACCG
CTGCGCCTTATCCGGTAACTATCGTCTTGAGTCCAACCCGGTAAGACACGACTTATCGCCACTGGCAGCA
GCCACTGGTAACAGGATTAGCAGAGCGAGGTATGTAGGCGGTGCTACAGAGTTCTTGAAGTGGTGGCCTA
ACTACGGCTACACTAGAAGAACAGTATTTGGTATCTGCGCTCTGCTGAAGCCAGTTACCTTCGGAAAAAG
AGTTGGTAGCTCTTGATCCGGCAAACAAACCACCGCTGGTAGCGGTGGTTTTTTTGTTTGCAAGCAGCAG
ATTACGCGCAGAAAAAAAGGATCTCAAGAAGATCCTTTGATCTTTTCTACGGGGTCTGACGCTCAGTGGA
ACGAAAACTCACGTTAAGGGATTTTGGTCATGAGATTATCAAAAAG
