>Addgene plasmid #34874 | pCFJ601 - Peft-3 Mos1 transposase | addgene partial sequence | sequence record 66558 | Mos1minpro-R 5'-AGCAGCGCTTCGATTCTTAC-3'
AAAGACGATGAGTTCTACTGGCGTGGAATCCACAAATTGCCCGAGAGATGGGAAAAATGTGTCGCGAGCG
ACGGCAAATACTTTGAATAGTACCCAGCTTTCTTGTACAAAGTGGGATAAATGCAAAATCCTTTCAAGCA
TTCCCTTCTTCTCTATCACTCTTCTTTCTTTTTGTCAAAAAATTCTCTCGCTAATTTATTTGCTTTTTTA
ATGTTATTATTTTATGACTTTTTATAGTCACTGAAAAGTTTGCATCTGAGTGAAGTGAATGCTATCAAAA
TGTGATTCTGTCTGATGTACTTTCACAATCTCTCTTCAATTCCATTTTGAAGTGCTTTAAACCCGAAAGG
TTGAGAAAAATGCGAGCGCTCAAATATTTGTATTGTGTTCGTTGAGTGACCCAACAAAAAGAGGAAACTT
TATTGTGCCGCCAAGAAAAAAGTCTCACAACTTTATTATACATAGTTGATAATTCACTGGCCGTCGTTTT
ACAACGTCGTGACTGGGAAAACCCTGGCGTTACCCAACTTAATCGCCTTGCAGCACATCCCCCTTTCGCC
AGCTGGCGTAATAGCGAAGAGGCCCGCACCGATCGCCCTTCCCAACAGTTGCGCAGCCTGAATGGCGAA
