>Addgene plasmid #34874 | pCFJ601 - Peft-3 Mos1 transposase | addgene partial sequence | sequence record 67192 | M13-rev 5'-CAGGAAACAGCTATGACC-3'
AAAGTTGGCACCTTTGGTCTTTTATTGTCAACTTCCATTGGTTCTTCCATTGTTTCTGTTAAATTAATGA
ATTTTTCATAAAATAAAGACATTATACAATATAAAAATGAAGAATTTATTGAAAATAAACTGCCAGAGAG
AAAAAGTATGCAACACTCCCGCCGAGAGTGTTTGAAATGGTGTACGGTACATTTTCGTGCTAGGAGTTAG
ATGTGCAGGCAGCAACGAGAGGGGGAGAGATTTTTTTGGGCCTTGTGAAATTAACGTGAGTTTTCTGGTC
ATCTGACTAATCATGTTGGTTTTTTGTTGGTTTATTTTGTTTTTATCTTTGTTTTTATCCAGATTAGGAA
ATTTAAATTTTATGAATTTATAATGAGGTCAAACATTCAGTCCCAGCGTTTTTCCTGTTCTCACTGTTTA
GTCGAATTTTTATTTTAGGCTTTCAACAAATGTTCTAACTGTCTTATTTGTGACCTCACTTTTTATATTT
TTTTAATTTTTAAAAATATTAGAAGTTTCTAGGATAATTTTTTCGACTTTTATTCTCTCTACCGTCCGCA
CTCTTCTTACTTTTAAATTAAATTGTTTTTTTTTCAGTTGGGAAACACTTTGCTCACAAGTTTGTACAAA
AAAGCAGGCTTAATGTCGAGTTTCGTGCCGAATAAAGAGCAAACGCGGACAGTATTAATTTTCTGTTTTC
ATTTGAAGAAAACAGCTGCGGAATCGCACCGAATGCTTGTTGAAGCCTTTGGCGAACAAGTACCAACTGT
GAAAACGTGTGAACGGTGGTTTCAACGCTTCAAAAGTGGTGATTTTGACGTCGACGAC
